>Addgene plasmid #114012 | sgTrack-GFP | depositor full sequence | sequence record 215323 | sgTrack-GFP sequence 11536 bps
CTGTACTGGGTCTCTCTGGTTAGACCAGATCTGAGCCTGGGAGCTCTCTGGCTAACTAGGGAACCCACTG
CTTAAGCCTCAATAAAGCTTGCCTTGAGTGCTTCAAGTAGTGTGTGCCCGTCTGTTGTGTGACTCTGGTA
ACTAGAGATCCCTCAGACCCTTTTAGTCAGTGTGGAAAATCTCTAGCAGTGGCGCCCGAACAGGGACTTG
AAAGCGAAAGGGAAACCAGAGGAGCTCTCTCGACGCAGGACTCGGCTTGCTGAAGCGCGCACGGCAAGAG
GCGAGGGGCGGCGACTGGTGAGTACGCCAAAAATTTTGACTAGCGGAGGCTAGAAGGAGAGAGATGGGTG
CGAGAGCGTCAGTATTAAGCGGGGGAGAATTAGATCGCGATGGGAAAAAATTCGGTTAAGGCCAGGGGGA
AAGAAAAAATATAAATTAAAACATATAGTATGGGCAAGCAGGGAGCTAGAACGATTCGCAGTTAATCCTG
GCCTGTTAGAAACATCAGAAGGCTGTAGACAAATACTGGGACAGCTACAACCATCCCTTCAGACAGGATC
AGAAGAACTTAGATCATTATATAATACAGTAGCAACCCTCTATTGTGTGCATCAAAGGATAGAGATAAAA
GACACCAAGGAAGCTTTAGACAAGATAGAGGAAGAGCAAAACAAAAGTAAGACCACCGCACAGCAAGCGG
CCGCTGATCTTCAGACCTGGAGGAGGAGATATGAGGGACAATTGGAGAAGTGAATTATATAAATATAAAG
TAGTAAAAATTGAACCATTAGGAGTAGCACCCACCAAGGCAAAGAGAAGAGTGGTGCAGAGAGAAAAAAG
AGCAGTGGGAATAGGAGCTTTGTTCCTTGGGTTCTTGGGAGCAGCAGGAAGCACTATGGGCGCAGCGTCA
ATGACGCTGACGGTACAGGCCAGACAATTATTGTCTGGTATAGTGCAGCAGCAGAACAATTTGCTGAGGG
CTATTGAGGCGCAACAGCATCTGTTGCAACTCACAGTCTGGGGCATCAAGCAGCTCCAGGCAAGAATCCT
GGCTGTGGAAAGATACCTAAAGGATCAACAGCTCCTGGGGATTTGGGGTTGCTCTGGAAAACTCATTTGC
ACCACTGCTGTGCCTTGGAATGCTAGTTGGAGTAATAAATCTCTGGAACAGATTTGGAATCACACGACCT
GGATGGAGTGGGACAGAGAAATTAACAATTACACAAGCTTAATACACTCCTTAATTGAAGAATCGCAAAA
CCAGCAAGAAAAGAATGAACAAGAATTATTGGAATTAGATAAATGGGCAAGTTTGTGGAATTGGTTTAAC
ATAACAAATTGGCTGTGGTATATAAAATTATTCATAATGATAGTAGGAGGCTTGGTAGGTTTAAGAATAG
TTTTTGCTGTACTTTCTATAGTGAATAGAGTTAGGCAGGGATATTCACCATTATCGTTTCAGACCCACCT
CCCAACCCCGAGGGGACCCGACAGGCCCGAAGGAATAGAAGAAGAAGGTGGAGAGAGAGACAGAGACAGA
TCCATTCGATTAGTGAACGGATCGGCACTGCGTGCGCCAATTCTGCAGACAAATGGCAGTATTCATCCAC
AATTTTAAAAGAAAAGGGGGGATTGGGGGGTACAGTGCAGGGGAAAGAATAGTAGACATAATAGCAACAG
ACATACAAACTAAAGAATTACAAAAACAAATTACAAAAATTCAAAATTTTCGGGTTTATTACAGGGACAG
CAGAGATCCAGTTTGGTTAATTAAGGTACCGAGGGCCTATTTCCCATGATTCCTTCATATTTGCATATAC
GATACAAGGCTGTTAGAGAGATAATTAGAATTAATTTGACTGTAAACACAAAGATATTAGTACAAAATAC
GTGACGTAGAAAGTAATAATTTCTTGGGTAGTTTGCAGTTTTAAAATTATGTTTTAAAATGGACTATCAT
ATGCTTACCGTAACTTGAAAGTATTTCGATTTCTTGGCTTTATATATCTTGTGGAAAGGACGAAACACCG
GAGACGGTTGTAAATGAGCACACAAAATACACATGCTAAAATATTATATTCTATGACCTTTATAAAATCA
ACCAAAATCTTCTTTTTAATAACTTTAGTATCAATAATTAGAATTTTTATGTTCCTTTTTGCAAACTTTT
AATAAAAATGAGCAAAATAAAAAAACGCTAGTTTTAGTAACTCGCGTTGTTTTCTTCACCTTTAATAATA
GCTACTCCACCACTTGTTCCTAAGCGGTCAGCTCCTGCTTCAATCATTTTTTGAGCATCTTCAAATGTTC
TAACTCCACCAGCTGCTTTAACTAAAGCATTGTCTTTAACAACTGACTTCATTAGTTTAACATCTTCAAA
TGTTGCACCTGATTTTGAAAATCCTGTTGATGTTTTAACAAATTCTAATCCAGCTTCAACAGCTATTTCA
CAAGCTTTCATGATTTCTTCTTTTGTTAATAAACAATTTTCCATAATACATTTAACAACATGTGATCCAG
CTGCTTTTTTTACAGCTTTCATGTCTTCTAAAACTAATTCATAATTTTTGTCTTTTAATGCACCAATATT
TAATACCATATCAATTTCTGTTGCACCATCTTTAATTGCTTCAGAAACTTCGAATGCTTTTGTAGCTGTT
GTGCATGCACCTAGAGGAAAACCTACAACATTTGTTATTCCTACATTTGTGCCTTTTAATAATTCTTTAC
AATAGCTTGTTCAATATGAATTAACACAAACTGTTGCAAAATCAAATTCAATTGCTTCATCACATAATTG
TTTAATTTCAGCTTTCGTAGCATCTTGTTTTAATAATGTGTGATCTATATATTTGTTTAGTTTCATTTTT
TCTCCTATATATTCATTTTTAATTTTAATTCTTTAATAATTTCGTCTACTTTAACTTTAGCGTTTTGAAC
AGATTCACCAACACCTATAAAATAAATTTTTAGTTTAGGTTCAGTTCCACTTGGGCGAACAGCAAATCAT
GACTTATCTTCTAAATAAAATTTTAGTAAGTCTTGTCCTGGCATATTATACATTCCATCGATGTAGTCTT
CAACATTAACAACTTTAAGTCCAGCAATTTGAGTTAAGGGTGTTGCTCTCAATGATTTCATTAATGGTTC
AATTTTTAATTTCTTTTCTTCTGGTTTAAAATTCAAGTTTAAAGTGAAAGTGTAATATGCACCCATTTCT
TTAAATAAATCTTCTAAATAGTCTACTAATGTTTTATTTTGTTTTTTATAAAATCAAGCAGCCTCTGCTA
TTAATATAGAAGCTTGTATTCCATCTTTATCTCTAGCTGAGTCATCAATTACATATCCATAACTTTCTTC
ATAAGCAAAAACAAAATTTAATCCGTTATCTTCTTCTTTAGCAATTTCTCTACCCATTCATTTAAATCCA
GTTAAAGTTTTTACAATATTAACTCCATATTTTTCATGAGCGATTCTATCACCCAAATCACTTGTTACAA
AACTTGAATATAGAGCCGGATTTTTTGGAATGCTATTTAAGCGTTTTAGATTTGATAATTTTCAATCAAT
TAAAATTGGTCCTGTTTGATTTCCATCTAATCTTACAAAATGACCATCATGTTTTATTGCCATTCCAAAT
CTGTCAGCATCTGGGTCATTCATAATAATAATATCTGCATCATGTTTAATACCATATTCAAGCGGTATTT
TTCATGCAGGATCAAATTCTGGATTTGGATTTACAACATTTTTAAATGTTTCATCTTCAAATGCATGCTC
TTCAACCTCAATAACGTTATATCCTGATTCACGTAATATTTTTGGGGTAAATTTAGTTCCTGTTCCATTA
ACTGCGCTAAAAATAATTTTTAAATCTTTTTTAGCTTCTTGCTCTTTTTTGTACGTCTCTGTTTTAGAGC
TAGAAATAGCAAGTTAAAATAAGGCTAGTCCGTTATCAACTTGAAAAAGTGGCACCGAGTCGGTGCTTTT
TTGAATTCGCTAGCTAGGTCTTGAAAGGAGTGGGAATTGGCTCCGGTGCCCGTCAGTGGGCAGAGCGCAC
ATCGCCCACAGTCCCCGAGAAGTTGGGGGGAGGGGTCGGCAATTGATCCGGTGCCTAGAGAAGGTGGCGC
GGGGTAAACTGGGAAAGTGATGTCGTGTACTGGCTCCGCCTTTTTCCCGAGGGTGGGGGAGAACCGTATA
TAAGTGCAGTAGTCGCCGTGAACGTTCTTTTTCGCAACGGGTTTGCCGCCAGAACACAGGACCGGTTCTA
GACCGCGGCCCCGAACTAGTCCAGTGTGGTGGAATTCTGCAGATATCAACAAGTTTGTACAAAAAAGCAG
GCTTAATGGAGAGCGACGAGAGCGGCCTGCCCGCCATGGAGATCGAGTGCCGCATCACCGGCACCCTGAA
CGGCGTGGAGTTCGAGCTGGTGGGCGGCGGAGAGGGCACCCCCGAGCAGGGCCGCATGACCAACAAGATG
AAGAGCACCAAAGGCGCCCTGACCTTCAGCCCCTACCTGCTGAGCCACGTGATGGGCTACGGCTTCTACC
ACTTCGGCACCTACCCCAGCGGCTACGAGAACCCCTTCCTGCACGCCATCAACAACGGCGGCTACACCAA
CACCCGCATCGAGAAGTACGAGGACGGCGGCGTGCTGCACGTGAGCTTCAGCTACCGCTACGAGGCCGGC
CGCGTGATCGGCGACTTCAAGGTGATGGGCACCGGCTTCCCCGAGGACAGCGTGATCTTCACCGACAAGA
TCATCCGCAGCAACGCCACCGTGGAGCACCTGCACCCCATGGGCGATAACGATCTGGATGGCAGCTTCAC
CCGCACCTTCAGCCTGCGCGACGGCGGCTACTACAGCTCCGTGGTGGACAGCCACATGCACTTCAAGAGC
GCCATCCACCCCAGCATCCTGCAGAACGGGGGCCCCATGTTCGCCTTCCGCCGCGTGGAGGAGGATCACA
GCAACACCGAGCTGGGCATCGTGGAGTACCAGCACGCCTTCAAGACCCCGGATGCAGATGCCGGTGAAGA
ATAATACCCAGCTTTCTTGTACAAAGTGGTTGATATCCAGCACAGTGGCGGCCGCTCGAGTCTAGAGGGC
CCGCGGTTCGAAGGATCCGGCGCAACAAACTTCTCTCTGCTGAAACAAGCCGGAGATGTCGAAGAGAATC
CTGGACCGACCGAGTACAAGCCCACGGTGCGCCTCGCCACCCGCGACGACGTCCCCAGGGCCGTACGCAC
CCTCGCCGCCGCGTTCGCCGACTACCCCGCCACGCGCCACACCGTCGATCCGGACCGCCACATCGAGCGG
GTCACCGAGCTGCAAGAACTCTTCCTCACGCGCGTCGGGCTCGACATCGGCAAGGTGTGGGTCGCGGACG
ACGGCGCCGCGGTGGCGGTCTGGACCACGCCGGAGAGCGTCGAAGCGGGGGCGGTGTTCGCCGAGATCGG
CCCGCGCATGGCCGAGTTGAGCGGTTCCCGGCTGGCCGCGCAGCAACAGATGGAAGGCCTCCTGGCGCCG
CACCGGCCCAAGGAGCCCGCGTGGTTCCTGGCCACCGTCGGAGTCTCGCCCGACCACCAGGGCAAGGGTC
TGGGCAGCGCCGTCGTGCTCCCCGGAGTGGAGGCGGCCGAGCGCGCCGGGGTGCCCGCCTTCCTGGAGAC
CTCCGCGCCCCGCAACCTCCCCTTCTACGAGCGGCTCGGCTTCACCGTCACCGCCGACGTCGAGGTGCCC
GAAGGACCGCGCACCTGGTGCATGACCCGCAAGCCCGGTGCCTGAACGCGTTAAGTCGACAATCAACCTC
TGGATTACAAAATTTGTGAAAGATTGACTGGTATTCTTAACTATGTTGCTCCTTTTACGCTATGTGGATA
CGCTGCTTTAATGCCTTTGTATCATGCTATTGCTTCCCGTATGGCTTTCATTTTCTCCTCCTTGTATAAA
TCCTGGTTGCTGTCTCTTTATGAGGAGTTGTGGCCCGTTGTCAGGCAACGTGGCGTGGTGTGCACTGTGT
TTGCTGACGCAACCCCCACTGGTTGGGGCATTGCCACCACCTGTCAGCTCCTTTCCGGGACTTTCGCTTT
CCCCCTCCCTATTGCCACGGCGGAACTCATCGCCGCCTGCCTTGCCCGCTGCTGGACAGGGGCTCGGCTG
TTGGGCACTGACAATTCCGTGGTGTTGTCGGGGAAATCATCGTCCTTTCCTTGGCTGCTCGCCTGTGTTG
CCACCTGGATTCTGCGCGGGACGTCCTTCTGCTACGTCCCTTCGGCCCTCAATCCAGCGGACCTTCCTTC
CCGCGGCCTGCTGCCGGCTCTGCGGCCTCTTCCGCGTCTTCGCCTTCGCCCTCAGACGAGTCGGATCTCC
CTTTGGGCCGCCTCCCCGCGTCGACTTTAAGACCAATGACTTACAAGGCAGCTGTAGATCTTAGCCACTT
TTTAAAAGAAAAGGGGGGACTGGAAGGGCTAATTCACTCCCAACGAAGACAAGATCTGCTTTTTGCTTGT
ACTGGGTCTCTCTGGTTAGACCAGATCTGAGCCTGGGAGCTCTCTGGCTAACTAGGGAACCCACTGCTTA
AGCCTCAATAAAGCTTGCCTTGAGTGCTTCAAGTAGTGTGTGCCCGTCTGTTGTGTGACTCTGGTAACTA
GAGATCCCTCAGACCCTTTTAGTCAGTGTGGAAAATCTCTAGCAGGGCCCGTTTAAACCCGCTGATCAGC
CTCGACTGTGCCTTCTAGTTGCCAGCCATCTGTTGTTTGCCCCTCCCCCGTGCCTTCCTTGACCCTGGAA
GGTGCCACTCCCACTGTCCTTTCCTAATAAAATGAGGAAATTGCATCGCATTGTCTGAGTAGGTGTCATT
CTATTCTGGGGGGTGGGGTGGGGCAGGACAGCAAGGGGGAGGATTGGGAAGACAATAGCAGGCATGCTGG
GGATGCGGTGGGCTCTATGGCTTCTGAGGCGGAAAGAACCAGCTGGGGCTCTAGGGGGTATCCCC
[124 nt withheld, positions 6996-7119]
C
[91 nt withheld, positions 7121-7211]
A
[49 nt withheld, positions 7213-7261]
CCTTTGACGTTGGAGTCCACGTTCTTT
[37 nt withheld, positions 7289-7325]
ACCCTATCTCGGTCTATTCTTTTGATTTATAAGGGATTTTGCCGATTTCGGCCTATTGGTTAAAAAATGA
GCTGATTTAACAAAAATTTAACGCGAATTAATTCTGTGGAATGTGTGTCAGTTAGGGTGTGGAAAGTCCC
CAGGCTCCCCAGCAGGCAGAAGTATGCAAAGCATGCATCTCAATTAGTCAGCAACCAGGTGTGGAAAGTC
CCCAGGCTCCCCAGCAGGCAGAAGTATGCAAAGCATGCATCTCAATTAGTCAGCAACCATAGTCCCGCCC
CTAACTCCGCCCATCCCGCCCCTAACTCCGCCCAGTTCCGCCCATTCTCCGCCCCATGGCTGACTAATTT
TTTTTATTTATGCAGAGGCCGAGGCCGCCTCTGCCTCTGAGCTATTCCAGAAGTAGTGAGGAGGCTTTTT
TGGAGGCCTAGGCTTTTGCAAAAAGCTCCCGGGAGCTTGTATATCCATTTTCGGATCTGATCAGCACGTG
TTGACAATTAATCATCGGCATAGTATATCGGCATAGTATAATACGACAAGGTGAGGAACTAAACCATGGC
CAAGTTGACCAGTGCCGTTCCGGTGCTCACCGCGCGCGACGTCGCCGGAGCGGTCGAGTTCTGGACCGAC
CGGCTCGGGTTCTCCCGGGACTTCGTGGAGGACGACTTCGCCGGTGTGGTCCGGGACGACGTGACCCTGT
TCATCAGCGCGGTCCAGGACCAGGTGGTGCCGGACAACACCCTGGCCTGGGTGTGGGTGCGCGGCCTGGA
CGAGCTGTACGCCGAGTGGTCGGAGGTCGTGTCCACGAACTTCCGGGACGCCTCCGGGCCGGCCATGACC
GAGATCGGCGAGCAGCCGTGGGGGCGGGAGTTCGCCCTGCGCGACCCGGCCGGCAACTGCGTGCACTTCG
TGGCCGAGGAGCAGGACTGACACGTGCTACGAGATTTCGATTCCACCGCCGCCTTCTATGAAAGGTTGGG
CTTCGGAATCGTTTTCCGGGACGCCGGCTGGATGATCCTCCAGCGCGGGGATCTCATGCTGGAGTTCTTC
GCCCACCCCAACTTGTTTATTGCAGCTTATAATGGTTACAAATAAAGCAATAGCATCACAAATTTCACAA
ATAAAGCATTTTTTTCACTGCATTCTAGTTGTGGTTTGTCCAAACTCATCAATGTATCTTATCATGTCTG
TATACCGTCGACCTCTAGCTAGAGCTTGGCGTAATCATGGTCATAGCTGTTTCCTGTGTGAAATTGTTAT
CCGCTCACAATTCCACACAACATACGAGCCGGAAGCATAAAGTGTAAAGCCTGGGGTGCCTAATGAGTGA
GCTAACTCACATTAATTGCGTTGCGCTCACTGCCCGCTTTCCAGTCGGGAAACCTGTCGTGCCAGCTGCA
TTAATGAATCGGCCAACGCGCGGGGAGAGGCGGTTTGCGTATTGGGCGCTCTTCCGCTTCCTCGCTCACT
GACTCGCTGCGCTCGGTCGTTCGGCTGCGGCGAGCGGTATCAGCTCACTCAAAGGCGGTAATACGGTTAT
CCACAGAATCAGGGGATAACGCAGGAAAGAACATGTGAGCAAAAGGCCAGCAAAAGGCCAGGAACCGTAA
AAAGGCCGCGTTGCTGGCGTTTTTCCATAGGCTCCGCCCCCCTGACGAGCATCACAAAAATCGACGCTCA
AGTCAGAGGTGGCGAAACCCGACAGGACTATAAAGATACCAGGCGTTTCCCCCTGGAAGCTCCCTCGTGC
GCTCTCCTGTTCCGACCCTGCCGCTTACCGGATACCTGTCCGCCTTTCTCCCTTCGGGAAGCGTGGCGCT
TTCTCATAGCTCACGCTGTAGGTATCTCAGTTCGGTGTAGGTCGTTCGCTCCAAGCTGGGCTGTGTGCAC
GAACCCCCCGTTCAGCCCGACCGCTGCGCCTTATCCGGTAACTATCGTCTTGAGTCCAACCCGGTAAGAC
ACGACTTATCGCCACTGGCAGCAGCCACTGGTAACAGGATTAGCAGAGCGAGGTATGTAGGCGGTGCTAC
AGAGTTCTTGAAGTGGTGGCCTAACTACGGCTACACTAGAAGAACAGTATTTGGTATCTGCGCTCTGCTG
AAGCCAGTTACCTTCGGAAAAAGAGTTGGTAGCTCTTGATCCGGCAAACAAACCACCGCTGGTAGCGGTG
GTTTTTTTGTTTGCAAGCAGCAGATTACGCGCAGAAAAAAAGGATCTCAAGAAGATCCTTTGATCTTTTC
TACGGGGTCTGACGCTCAGTGGAACGAAAACTCACGTTAAGGGATTTTGGTCATGAGATTATCAAAAAGG
ATCTTCACCTAGATCCTTTTAAATTAAAAATGAAGTTTTAAATCAATCTAAAGTATATATGAGTAAACTT
GGTCTGACAGTTACCAATGCTTAATCAGTGAGGCACCTATCTCAGCGATCTGTCTATTTCGTTCATCCAT
AGTTGCCTGACTCCCCGTCGTGTAGATAACTACGATACGGGAGGGCTTACCATCTGGCCCCAGTGCTGCA
ATGATACCGCGAGACCCACGCTCACCGGCTCCAGATTTATCAGCAATAAACCAGCCAGCCGGAAGGGCCG
AGCGCAGAAGTGGTCCTGCAACTTTATCCGCCTCCATCCAGTCTATTAATTGTTGCCGGGAAGCTAGAGT
AAGTAGTTCGCCAGTTAATAGTTTGCGCAACGTTGTTGCCATTGCTACAGGCATCGTGGTGTCACGCTCG
TCGTTTGGTATGGCTTCATTCAGCTCCGGTTCCCAACGATCAAGGCGAGTTACATGATCCCCCATGTTGT
GCAAAAAAGCGGTTAGCTCCTTCGGTCCTCCGATCGTTGTCAGAAGTAAGTTGGCCGCAGTGTTATCACT
CATGGTTATGGCAGCACTGCATAATTCTCTTACTGTCATGCCATCCGTAAGATGCTTTTCTGTGACTGGT
GAGTACTCAACCAAGTCATTCTGAGAATAGTGTATGCGGCGACCGAGTTGCTCTTGCCCGGCGTCAATAC
GGGATAATACCGCGCCACATAGCAGAACTTTAAAAGTGCTCATCATTGGAAAACGTTCTTCGGGGCGAAA
ACTCTCAAGGATCTTACCGCTGTTGAGATCCAGTTCGATGTAACCCACTCGTGCACCCAACTGATCTTCA
GCATCTTTTACTTTCACCAGCGTTTCTGGGTGAGCAAAAACAGGAAGGCAAAATGCCGCAAAAAAGGGAA
TAAGGGCGACACGGAAATGTTGAATACTCATACTCTTCCTTTTTCAATATTATTGAAGCATTTATCAGGG
TTATTGTCTCATGAGCGGATACATATTTGAATGTATTTAGAAAAATAAACAAATAGGGGTTCCGCGCACA
TTTCCCCGAAAAGTGCCACCTGACGTCGACGGATCGGGAGATCTCCCGATCCCCTATGGTGCACTCTCAG
TACAATCTGCTCTGATGCCGCATAGTTAAGCCAGTATCTGCTCCCTGCTTGTGTGTTGGAGGTCGCTGAG
TAGTGCGCGAGCAAAATTTAAGCTACAACAAGGCAAGGCTTGACCGACAATTGCATGAAGAATCTGCTTA
GGGTTAGGCGTTTTGCGCTGCTTCGCGATGTACGGGCCAGATATACGCGTTGACATTGATTATTGACTAG
TTATTAATAGTAATCAATTACGGGGTCATTAGTTCATAGCCCATATATGGAGTTCCGCGTTACATAACTT
ACGGTAAATGGCCCGCCTGGCTGACCGCCCAACGACCCCCGCCCATTGACGTCAATAATGACGTATGTTC
CCATAGTAACGCCAATAGGGACTTTCCATTGACGTCAATGGGTGGAGTATTTACGGTAAACTGCCCACTT
GGCAGTACATCAAGTGTATCATATGCCAAGTACGCCCCCTATTGACGTCAATGACGGTAAATGGCCCGCC
TGGCATTATGCCCAGTACATGACCTTATGGGACTTTCCTACTTGGCAGTACATCTACGTATTAGTCATCG
CTATTACCATGGTGATGCGGTTTTGGCAGTACATCAATGGGCGTGGATAGCGGTTTGACTCACGGGGATT
TCCAAGTCTCCACCCCATTGACGTCAATGGGAGTTTGTTTTGGCACCAAAATCAACGGGACTTTCCAAAA
TGTCGTAACAACTCCGCCCCATTGACGCAAATGGGCGGTAGGCGTGTACGGTGGGAGGTCTATATAAGCA
GCGCGTTTTGC
Features (pLannotate 1.2.2; 36 found; start..end, strand, type, name):
      8..188     +  LTR            5' LTR (truncated): truncated 5' long terminal repeat (LTR) from HIV-1
    235..360     +  misc_feature   HIV-1 Ψ: packaging signal of human immunodeficiency virus type 1
    344..707     +  CDS            HIV-1 gag (fragment): gag protein from human immunodeficiency virus 1; gag
    853..1086    +  misc_feature   RRE: The Rev response element (RRE) of HIV-1 allows for Rev-dependent mRNA export from the nucleus to the cytoplasm.
   1463..1563    +  CDS            Rev (fragment): human immunodeficiency virus 1 (HIV-1) Rev protein; rev; enhances nuclear export of unspliced and incompletely spliced viral mRNAs
   1613..1730    +  misc_feature   cPPT/CTS: central polypurine tract and central termination sequence of HIV-1
   1781..2021    +  promoter       U6 promoter: RNA polymerase III promoter for human U6 snRNA
   2207..2866    -  CDS            deoC1: DEOC1_STAAN - Also known as dra. Experimental evidence at protein level: Swiss-Prot protein existence level 1. Catalyzes a reversible aldol reaction between acetaldehyde and D-glyceraldehyde 3-phosphate to generate 2-deoxy-D-ribose 5- phosphate. From Staphylococcus aureus (strain N315).
   3911..3986    +  misc_RNA       gRNA scaffold: guide RNA scaffold for the Streptococcus pyogenes CRISPR/Cas9 system
   4004..4022    +  CDS            small t antigen (fragment): SV40 (simian virus 40) small t antigen
   4048..4259    +  promoter       EF-1α core promoter: core promoter for human elongation factor EF-1α
   4319..4343    +  protein_bind   attB1: mutant version of attB; recombination site for the Gateway® BP reaction BP Clonase™
   4346..5044    +  CDS            TurboGFP: improved green fluorescent protein from Pontellina plumata (Evdokimov et al., 2006) mammalian codon-optimized
   5046..5070    -  protein_bind   attB2: mutant version of attB; recombination site for the Gateway® BP reaction BP Clonase™
   5188..5785    +  CDS            PuroR (fragment): puromycin N-acetyltransferase; pac from Streptomyces; confers resistance to puromycin
   5801..6389    +  misc_feature   WPRE: woodchuck hepatitis virus posttranscriptional regulatory element
   6440..6459    +  misc_feature   cPPT/CTS (fragment): central polypurine tract and central termination sequence of HIV-1
   6461..6694    +  LTR            3' LTR (ΔU3): self-inactivating 3' long terminal repeat (LTR) from HIV-1
   6726..6950    +  polyA_signal   bGH poly(A) signal: bovine growth hormone polyadenylation signal
   6954..6975    +  promoter       SV40 promoter (fragment): SV40 enhancer and early promoter
   6996..7424    +  rep_origin     f1 ori (sequence partly withheld): f1 bacteriophage origin of replication; arrow indicates direction of (+) strand synthesis
   7438..7767    +  promoter       SV40 promoter: SV40 enhancer and early promoter
   7815..7862    +  promoter       EM7 promoter: synthetic bacterial promoter&nbsp
   7881..8255    +  CDS            BleoR: antibiotic-binding protein; Sh ble from Streptoalloteichus hindustanus; confers resistance to bleomycin, phleomycin, and Zeocin™
   8265..8390    +  CDS            ble (fragment): BLE_KLEPN - Experimental evidence at protein level: Swiss-Prot protein existence level 1. Binding protein with a strong affinity to the bleomycin family of antibiotics. Binds to CL990; an antimitotic-antibiotic compound. From Klebsiella pneumoniae.
   8385..8506    +  polyA_signal   SV40 poly(A) signal: SV40 polyadenylation signal
   8577..8599    -  protein_bind   lac operator (fragment): The lac repressor binds to the lac operator to inhibit transcription in E. coli. This inhibition can be relieved by adding lactose or isopropyl-β-D-thiogalactopyranoside (IPTG). lac repressor encoded by lacI
   8603..8633    -  promoter       lac promoter: promoter for the E. coli lac operon
   8648..8669    -  protein_bind   CAP binding site: CAP binding activates transcription in the presence of cAMP. E. coli catabolite activator protein
   8682..8774    -  CDS            lacI (fragment): lac repressor; lacI; The lac repressor binds to the lac operator to inhibit transcription in E. coli. This inhibition can be relieved by adding lactose or isopropyl-β-D-thiogalactopyranoside (IPTG).
   8957..9545    -  rep_origin     ori: high-copy-number ColE1/pMB1/pBR322/pUC origin of replication
   9716..10576   -  CDS            AmpR: β-lactamase; bla; confers resistance to ampicillin, carbenicillin, and related antibiotics
  10577..10681   -  promoter       AmpR promoter: bla
  10740..10792   -  misc_feature   bom (fragment): basis of mobility region from pBR322
  10947..11326   +  enhancer       CMV enhancer: human cytomegalovirus immediate early enhancer
  11327..11526   +  promoter       CMV promoter: human cytomegalovirus (CMV) immediate early promoter
