>Addgene plasmid #114012 | sgTrack-GFP | addgene full sequence | sequence record 222794 | Addgene NGS Result
GACATTGATTATTGACTAGTTATTAATAGTAATCAATTACGGGGTCATTAGTTCATAGCCCATATATGGA
GTTCCGCGTTACATAACTTACGGTAAATGGCCCGCCTGGCTGACCGCCCAACGACCCCCGCCCATTGACG
TCAATAATGACGTATGTTCCCATAGTAACGCCAATAGGGACTTTCCATTGACGTCAATGGGTGGAGTATT
TACGGTAAACTGCCCACTTGGCAGTACATCAAGTGTATCATATGCCAAGTACGCCCCCTATTGACGTCAA
TGACGGTAAATGGCCCGCCTGGCATTATGCCCAGTACATGACCTTATGGGACTTTCCTACTTGGCAGTAC
ATCTACGTATTAGTCATCGCTATTACCATGGTGATGCGGTTTTGGCAGTACATCAATGGGCGTGGATAGC
GGTTTGACTCACGGGGATTTCCAAGTCTCCACCCCATTGACGTCAATGGGAGTTTGTTTTGGCACCAAAA
TCAACGGGACTTTCCAAAATGTCGTAACAACTCCGCCCCATTGACGCAAATGGGCGGTAGGCGTGTACGG
TGGGAGGTCTATATAAGCAGCGCGTTTTGCCTGTACTGGGTCTCTCTGGTTAGACCAGATCTGAGCCTGG
GAGCTCTCTGGCTAACTAGGGAACCCACTGCTTAAGCCTCAATAAAGCTTGCCTTGAGTGCTTCAAGTAG
TGTGTGCCCGTCTGTTGTGTGACTCTGGTAACTAGAGATCCCTCAGACCCTTTTAGTCAGTGTGGAAAAT
CTCTAGCAGTGGCGCCCGAACAGGGACTTGAAAGCGAAAGGGAAACCAGAGGAGCTCTCTCGACGCAGGA
CTCGGCTTGCTGAAGCGCGCACGGCAAGAGGCGAGGGGCGGCGACTGGTGAGTACGCCAAAAATTTTGAC
TAGCGGAGGCTAGAAGGAGAGAGATGGGTGCGAGAGCGTCAGTATTAAGCGGGGGAGAATTAGATCGCGA
TGGGAAAAAATTCGGTTAAGGCCAGGGGGAAAGAAAAAATATAAATTAAAACATATAGTATGGGCAAGCA
GGGAGCTAGAACGATTCGCAGTTAATCCTGGCCTGTTAGAAACATCAGAAGGCTGTAGACAAATACTGGG
ACAGCTACAACCATCCCTTCAGACAGGATCAGAAGAACTTAGATCATTATATAATACAGTAGCAACCCTC
TATTGTGTGCATCAAAGGATAGAGATAAAAGACACCAAGGAAGCTTTAGACAAGATAGAGGAAGAGCAAA
ACAAAAGTAAGACCACCGCACAGCAAGCGGCCGCTGATCTTCAGACCTGGAGGAGGAGATATGAGGGACA
ATTGGAGAAGTGAATTATATAAATATAAAGTAGTAAAAATTGAACCATTAGGAGTAGCACCCACCAAGGC
AAAGAGAAGAGTGGTGCAGAGAGAAAAAAGAGCAGTGGGAATAGGAGCTTTGTTCCTTGGGTTCTTGGGA
GCAGCAGGAAGCACTATGGGCGCAGCGTCAATGACGCTGACGGTACAGGCCAGACAATTATTGTCTGGTA
TAGTGCAGCAGCAGAACAATTTGCTGAGGGCTATTGAGGCGCAACAGCATCTGTTGCAACTCACAGTCTG
GGGCATCAAGCAGCTCCAGGCAAGAATCCTGGCTGTGGAAAGATACCTAAAGGATCAACAGCTCCTGGGG
ATTTGGGGTTGCTCTGGAAAACTCATTTGCACCACTGCTGTGCCTTGGAATGCTAGTTGGAGTAATAAAT
CTCTGGAACAGATTTGGAATCACACGACCTGGATGGAGTGGGACAGAGAAATTAACAATTACACAAGCTT
AATACACTCCTTAATTGAAGAATCGCAAAACCAGCAAGAAAAGAATGAACAAGAATTATTGGAATTAGAT
AAATGGGCAAGTTTGTGGAATTGGTTTAACATAACAAATTGGCTGTGGTATATAAAATTATTCATAATGA
TAGTAGGAGGCTTGGTAGGTTTAAGAATAGTTTTTGCTGTACTTTCTATAGTGAATAGAGTTAGGCAGGG
ATATTCACCATTATCGTTTCAGACCCACCTCCCAACCCCGAGGGGACCCGACAGGCCCGAAGGAATAGAA
GAAGAAGGTGGAGAGAGAGACAGAGACAGATCCATTCGATTAGTGAACGGATCGGCACTGCGTGCGCCAA
TTCTGCAGACAAATGGCAGTATTCATCCACAATTTTAAAAGAAAAGGGGGGATTGGGGGGTACAGTGCAG
GGGAAAGAATAGTAGACATAATAGCAACAGACATACAAACTAAAGAATTACAAAAACAAATTACAAAAAT
TCAAAATTTTCGGGTTTATTACAGGGACAGCAGAGATCCAGTTTGGTTAATTAAGGTACCGAGGGCCTAT
TTCCCATGATTCCTTCATATTTGCATATACGATACAAGGCTGTTAGAGAGATAATTAGAATTAATTTGAC
TGTAAACACAAAGATATTAGTACAAAATACGTGACGTAGAAAGTAATAATTTCTTGGGTAGTTTGCAGTT
TTAAAATTATGTTTTAAAATGGACTATCATATGCTTACCGTAACTTGAAAGTATTTCGATTTCTTGGCTT
TATATATCTTGTGGAAAGGACGAAACACCGGAGACGGTTGTAAATGAGCACACAAAATACACATGCTAAA
ATATTATATTCTATGACCTTTATAAAATCAACCAAAATCTTCTTTTTAATAACTTTAGTATCAATAATTA
GAATTTTTATGTTCCTTTTTGCAAACTTTTAATAAAAATGAGCAAAATAAAAAAACGCTAGTTTTAGTAA
CTCGCGTTGTTTTCTTCACCTTTAATAATAGCTACTCCACCACTTGTTCCTAAGCGGTCAGCTCCTGCTT
CAATCATTTTTTGAGCATCTTCAAATGTTCTAACTCCACCAGCTGCTTTAACTAAAGCATTGTCTTTAAC
AACTGACTTCATTAGTTTAACATCTTCAAATGTTGCACCTGATTTTGAAAATCCTGTTGATGTTTTAACA
AATTCTAATCCAGCTTCAACAGCTATTTCACAAGCTTTCATGATTTCTTCTTTTGTTAATAAACAATTTT
CCATAATACATTTAACAACATGTGATCCAGCTGCTTTTTTTACAGCTTTCATGTCTTCTAAAACTAATTC
ATAATTTTTGTCTTTTAATGCACCAATATTTAATACCATATCAATTTCTGTTGCACCATCTTTAATTGCT
TCAGAAACTTCGAATGCTTTTGTAGCTGTTGTGCATGCACCTAGAGGAAAACCTACAACATTTGTTATTC
CTACATTTGTGCCTTTTAATAATTCTTTACAATAGCTTGTTCAATATGAATTAACACAAACTGTTGCAAA
ATCAAATTCAATTGCTTCATCACATAATTGTTTAATTTCAGCTTTCGTAGCATCTTGTTTTAATAATGTG
TGATCTATATATTTGTTTAGTTTCATTTTTTCTCCTATATATTCATTTTTAATTTTAATTCTTTAATAAT
TTCGTCTACTTTAACTTTAGCGTTTTGAACAGATTCACCAACACCTATAAAATAAATTTTTAGTTTAGGT
TCAGTTCCACTTGGGCGAACAGCAAATCATGACTTATCTTCTAAATAAAATTTTAGTAAGTCTTGTCCTG
GCATATTATACATTCCATCGATGTAGTCTTCAACATTAACAACTTTAAGTCCAGCAATTTGAGTTAAGGG
TGTTGCTCTCAATGATTTCATTAATGGTTCAATTTTTAATTTCTTTTCTTCTGGTTTAAAATTCAAGTTT
AAAGTGAAAGTGTAATATGCACCCATTTCTTTAAATAAATCTTCTAAATAGTCTACTAATGTTTTATTTT
GTTTTTTATAAAATCAAGCAGCCTCTGCTATTAATATAGAAGCTTGTATTCCATCTTTATCTCTAGCTGA
GTCATCAATTACATATCCATAACTTTCTTCATAAGCAAAAACAAAATTTAATCCGTTATCTTCTTCTTTA
GCAATTTCTCTACCCATTCATTTAAATCCAGTTAAAGTTTTTACAATATTAACTCCATATTTTTCATGAG
CGATTCTATCACCCAAATCACTTGTTACAAAACTTGAATATAGAGCCGGATTTTTTGGAATGCTATTTAA
GCGTTTTAGATTTGATAATTTTCAATCAATTAAAATTGGTCCTGTTTGATTTCCATCTAATCTTACAAAA
TGACCATCATGTTTTATTGCCATTCCAAATCTGTCAGCATCTGGGTCATTCATAATAATAATATCTGCAT
CATGTTTAATACCATATTCAAGCGGTATTTTTCATGCAGGATCAAATTCTGGATTTGGATTTACAACATT
TTTAAATGTTTCATCTTCAAATGCATGCTCTTCAACCTCAATAACGTTATATCCTGATTCACGTAATATT
TTTGGGGTAAATTTAGTTCCTGTTCCATTAACTGCGCTAAAAATAATTTTTAAATCTTTTTTAGCTTCTT
GCTCTTTTTTGTACGTCTCTGTTTTAGAGCTAGAAATAGCAAGTTAAAATAAGGCTAGTCCGTTATCAAC
TTGAAAAAGTGGCACCGAGTCGGTGCTTTTTTGAATTCGCTAGCTAGGTCTTGAAAGGAGTGGGAATTGG
CTCCGGTGCCCGTCAGTGGGCAGAGCGCACATCGCCCACAGTCCCCGAGAAGTTGGGGGGAGGGGTCGGC
AATTGATCCGGTGCCTAGAGAAGGTGGCGCGGGGTAAACTGGGAAAGTGATGTCGTGTACTGGCTCCGCC
TTTTTCCCGAGGGTGGGGGAGAACCGTATATAAGTGCAGTAGTCGCCGTGAACGTTCTTTTTCGCAACGG
GTTTGCCGCCAGAACACAGGACCGGTTCTAGACCGCGGCCCCGAACTAGTCCAGTGTGGTGGAATTCTGC
AGATATCAACAAGTTTGTACAAAAAAGCAGGCTTCACCATGGAGAGCGACGAGAGCGGCCTGCCCGCCAT
GGAGATCGAGTGCCGCATCACCGGCACCCTGAACGGCGTGGAGTTCGAGCTGGTGGGCGGCGGAGAGGGC
ACCCCCGAGCAGGGCCGCATGACCAACAAGATGAAGAGCACCAAAGGCGCCCTGACCTTCAGCCCCTACC
TGCTGAGCCACGTGATGGGCTACGGCTTCTACCACTTCGGCACCTACCCCAGCGGCTACGAGAACCCCTT
CCTGCACGCCATCAACAACGGCGGCTACACCAACACCCGCATCGAGAAGTACGAGGACGGCGGCGTGCTG
CACGTGAGCTTCAGCTACCGCTACGAGGCCGGCCGCGTGATCGGCGACTTCAAGGTGATGGGCACCGGCT
TCCCCGAGGACAGCGTGATCTTCACCGACAAGATCATCCGCAGCAACGCCACCGTGGAGCACCTGCACCC
CATGGGCGATAACGATCTGGATGGCAGCTTCACCCGCACCTTCAGCCTGCGCGACGGCGGCTACTACAGC
TCCGTGGTGGACAGCCACATGCACTTCAAGAGCGCCATCCACCCCAGCATCCTGCAGAACGGGGGCCCCA
TGTTCGCCTTCCGCCGCGTGGAGGAGGATCACAGCAACACCGAGCTGGGCATCGTGGAGTACCAGCACGC
CTTCAAGACCCCGGATGCAGATGCCGGTGAAGAATAGGACCCAGCTTTCTTGTACAAAGTGGTTGATATC
CAGCACAGTGGCGGCCGCTCGAGTCTAGAGGGCCCGCGGTTCGAAGGATCCGGCGCAACAAACTTCTCTC
TGCTGAAACAAGCCGGAGATGTCGAAGAGAATCCTGGACCGACCGAGTACAAGCCCACGGTGCGCCTCGC
CACCCGCGACGACGTCCCCAGGGCCGTACGCACCCTCGCCGCCGCGTTCGCCGACTACCCCGCCACGCGC
CACACCGTCGATCCGGACCGCCACATCGAGCGGGTCACCGAGCTGCAAGAACTCTTCCTCACGCGCGTCG
GGCTCGACATCGGCAAGGTGTGGGTCGCGGACGACGGCGCCGCGGTGGCGGTCTGGACCACGCCGGAGAG
CGTCGAAGCGGGGGCGGTGTTCGCCGAGATCGGCCCGCGCATGGCCGAGTTGAGCGGTTCCCGGCTGGCC
GCGCAGCAACAGATGGAAGGCCTCCTGGCGCCGCACCGGCCCAAGGAGCCCGCGTGGTTCCTGGCCACCG
TCGGAGTCTCGCCCGACCACCAGGGCAAGGGTCTGGGCAGCGCCGTCGTGCTCCCCGGAGTGGAGGCGGC
CGAGCGCGCCGGGGTGCCCGCCTTCCTGGAGACCTCCGCGCCCCGCAACCTCCCCTTCTACGAGCGGCTC
GGCTTCACCGTCACCGCCGACGTCGAGGTGCCCGAAGGACCGCGCACCTGGTGCATGACCCGCAAGCCCG
GTGCCTGAACGCGTTAAGTCGACAATCAACCTCTGGATTACAAAATTTGTGAAAGATTGACTGGTATTCT
TAACTATGTTGCTCCTTTTACGCTATGTGGATACGCTGCTTTAATGCCTTTGTATCATGCTATTGCTTCC
CGTATGGCTTTCATTTTCTCCTCCTTGTATAAATCCTGGTTGCTGTCTCTTTATGAGGAGTTGTGGCCCG
TTGTCAGGCAACGTGGCGTGGTGTGCACTGTGTTTGCTGACGCAACCCCCACTGGTTGGGGCATTGCCAC
CACCTGTCAGCTCCTTTCCGGGACTTTCGCTTTCCCCCTCCCTATTGCCACGGCGGAACTCATCGCCGCC
TGCCTTGCCCGCTGCTGGACAGGGGCTCGGCTGTTGGGCACTGACAATTCCGTGGTGTTGTCGGGGAAAT
CATCGTCCTTTCCTTGGCTGCTCGCCTGTGTTGCCACCTGGATTCTGCGCGGGACGTCCTTCTGCTACGT
CCCTTCGGCCCTCAATCCAGCGGACCTTCCTTCCCGCGGCCTGCTGCCGGCTCTGCGGCCTCTTCCGCGT
CTTCGCCTTCGCCCTCAGACGAGTCGGATCTCCCTTTGGGCCGCCTCCCCGCGTCGACTTTAAGACCAAT
GACTTACAAGGCAGCTGTAGATCTTAGCCACTTTTTAAAAGAAAAGGGGGGACTGGAAGGGCTAATTCAC
TCCCAACGAAGACAAGATCTGCTTTTTGCTTGTACTGGGTCTCTCTGGTTAGACCAGATCTGAGCCTGGG
AGCTCTCTGGCTAACTAGGGAACCCACTGCTTAAGCCTCAATAAAGCTTGCCTTGAGTGCTTCAAGTAGT
GTGTGCCCGTCTGTTGTGTGACTCTGGTAACTAGAGATCCCTCAGACCCTTTTAGTCAGTGTGGAAAATC
TCTAGCAGGGCCCGTTTAAACCCGCTGATCAGCCTCGACTGTGCCTTCTAGTTGCCAGCCATCTGTTGTT
TGCCCCTCCCCCGTGCCTTCCTTGACCCTGGAAGGTGCCACTCCCACTGTCCTTTCCTAATAAAATGAGG
AAATTGCATCGCATTGTCTGAGTAGGTGTCATTCTATTCTGGGGGGTGGGGTGGGGCAGGACAGCAAGGG
GGAGGATTGGGAAGACAATAGCAGGCATGCTGGGGATGCGGTGGGCTCTATGGCTTCTGAGGCGGAAAGA
ACCAGCTGGGGCTCTAGGGGGTATCCCC
[124 nt withheld, positions 7589-7712]
C
[91 nt withheld, positions 7714-7804]
A
[49 nt withheld, positions 7806-7854]
CCTTTGACGTTGGAGTCCACGTTCTTT
[37 nt withheld, positions 7882-7918]
ACCCTATCTCGGTCTATTCTTTTGATTTATAAGGGATTTTGCCGATTTCGGCCTATTGGTTAAAAAATGA
GCTGATTTAACAAAAATTTAACGCGAATTAATTCTGTGGAATGTGTGTCAGTTAGGGTGTGGAAAGTCCC
CAGGCTCCCCAGCAGGCAGAAGTATGCAAAGCATGCATCTCAATTAGTCAGCAACCAGGTGTGGAAAGTC
CCCAGGCTCCCCAGCAGGCAGAAGTATGCAAAGCATGCATCTCAATTAGTCAGCAACCATAGTCCCGCCC
CTAACTCCGCCCATCCCGCCCCTAACTCCGCCCAGTTCCGCCCATTCTCCGCCCCATGGCTGACTAATTT
TTTTTATTTATGCAGAGGCCGAGGCCGCCTCTGCCTCTGAGCTATTCCAGAAGTAGTGAGGAGGCTTTTT
TGGAGGCCTAGGCTTTTGCAAAAAGCTCCCGGGAGCTTGTATATCCATTTTCGGATCTGATCAGCACGTG
TTGACAATTAATCATCGGCATAGTATATCGGCATAGTATAATACGACAAGGTGAGGAACTAAACCATGGC
CAAGTTGACCAGTGCCGTTCCGGTGCTCACCGCGCGCGACGTCGCCGGAGCGGTCGAGTTCTGGACCGAC
CGGCTCGGGTTCTCCCGGGACTTCGTGGAGGACGACTTCGCCGGTGTGGTCCGGGACGACGTGACCCTGT
TCATCAGCGCGGTCCAGGACCAGGTGGTGCCGGACAACACCCTGGCCTGGGTGTGGGTGCGCGGCCTGGA
CGAGCTGTACGCCGAGTGGTCGGAGGTCGTGTCCACGAACTTCCGGGACGCCTCCGGGCCGGCCATGACC
GAGATCGGCGAGCAGCCGTGGGGGCGGGAGTTCGCCCTGCGCGACCCGGCCGGCAACTGCGTGCACTTCG
TGGCCGAGGAGCAGGACTGACACGTGCTACGAGATTTCGATTCCACCGCCGCCTTCTATGAAAGGTTGGG
CTTCGGAATCGTTTTCCGGGACGCCGGCTGGATGATCCTCCAGCGCGGGGATCTCATGCTGGAGTTCTTC
GCCCACCCCAACTTGTTTATTGCAGCTTATAATGGTTACAAATAAAGCAATAGCATCACAAATTTCACAA
ATAAAGCATTTTTTTCACTGCATTCTAGTTGTGGTTTGTCCAAACTCATCAATGTATCTTATCATGTCTG
TATACCGTCGACCTCTAGCTAGAGCTTGGCGTAATCATGGTCATAGCTGTTTCCTGTGTGAAATTGTTAT
CCGCTCACAATTCCACACAACATACGAGCCGGAAGCATAAAGTGTAAAGCCTGGGGTGCCTAATGAGTGA
GCTAACTCACATTAATTGCGTTGCGCTCACTGCCCGCTTTCCAGTCGGGAAACCTGTCGTGCCAGCTGCA
TTAATGAATCGGCCAACGCGCGGGGAGAGGCGGTTTGCGTATTGGGCGCTCTTCCGCTTCCTCGCTCACT
GACTCGCTGCGCTCGGTCGTTCGGCTGCGGCGAGCGGTATCAGCTCACTCAAAGGCGGTAATACGGTTAT
CCACAGAATCAGGGGATAACGCAGGAAAGAACATGTGAGCAAAAGGCCAGCAAAAGGCCAGGAACCGTAA
AAAGGCCGCGTTGCTGGCGTTTTTCCAGAGGCTCCGCCCCCCTGACGAGCATCACAAAAATCGACGCTCA
AGTCAGAGGTGGCGAAACCCGACAGGACTATAAAGATACCAGGCGTTTCCCCCTGGAAGCTCCCTCGTGC
GCTCTCCTGTTCCGACCCTGCCGCTTACCGGATACCTGTCCGCCTTTCTCCCTTCGGGAAGCGTGGCGCT
TTCTCATAGCTCACGCTGTAGGTATCTCAGTTCGGTGTAGGTCGTTCGCTCCAAGCTGGGCTGTGTGCAC
GAACCCCCCGTTCAGCCCGACCGCTGCGCCTTATCCGGTAACTATCGTCTTGAGTCCAACCCGGTAAGAC
ACGACTTATCGCCACTGGCAGCAGCCACTGGTAACAGGATTAGCAGAGCGAGGTATGTAGGCGGTGCTAC
AGAGTTCTTGAAGTGGTGGCCTAACTACGGCTACACTAGAAGAACAGTATTTGGTATCTGCGCTCTGCTG
AAGCCAGTTACCTTCGGAAAAAGAGTTGGTAGCTCTTGATCCGGCAAACAAACCACCGCTGGTAGCGGTG
GTTTTTTTGTTTGCAAGCAGCAGATTACGCGCAGAAAAAAAGGATCTCAAGAAGATCCTTTGATCTTTTC
TACGGGGTCTGACGCTCAGTGGAACGAAAACTCACGTTAAGGGATTTTGGTCATGAGATTATCAAAAAGG
ATCTTCACCTAGATCCTTTTAAATTAAAAATGAAGTTTTAAATCAATCTAAAGTATATATGAGTAAACTT
GGTCTGACAGTTACCAATGCTTAATCAGTGAGGCACCTATCTCAGCGATCTGTCTATTTCGTTCATCCAT
AGTTGCCTGACTCCCCGTCGTGTAGATAACTACGATACGGGAGGGCTTACCATCTGGCCCCAGTGCTGCA
ATGATACCGCGAGACCCACGCTCACCGGCTCCAGATTTATCAGCAATAAACCAGCCAGCCGGAAGGGCCG
AGCGCAGAAGTGGTCCTGCAACTTTATCCGCCTCCATCCAGTCTATTAATTGTTGCCGGGAAGCTAGAGT
AAGTAGTTCGCCAGTTAATAGTTTGCGCAACGTTGTTGCCATTGCTACAGGCATCGTGGTGTCACGCTCG
TCGTTTGGTATGGCTTCATTCAGCTCCGGTTCCCAACGATCAAGGCGAGTTACATGATCCCCCATGTTGT
GCAAAAAAGCGGTTAGCTCCTTCGGTCCTCCGATCGTTGTCAGAAGTAAGTTGGCCGCAGTGTTATCACT
CATGGTTATGGCAGCACTGCATAATTCTCTTACTGTCATGCCATCCGTAAGATGCTTTTCTGTGACTGGT
GAGTACTCAACCAAGTCATTCTGAGAATAGTGTATGCGGCGACCGAGTTGCTCTTGCCCGGCGTCAATAC
GGGATAATACCGCGCCACATAGCAGAACTTTAAAAGTGCTCATCATTGGAAAACGTTCTTCGGGGCGAAA
ACTCTCAAGGATCTTACCGCTGTTGAGATCCAGTTCGATGTAACCCACTCGTGCACCCAACTGATCTTCA
GCATCTTTTACTTTCACCAGCGTTTCTGGGTGAGCAAAAACAGGAAGGCAAAATGCCGCAAAAAAGGGAA
TAAGGGCGACACGGAAATGTTGAATACTCATACTCTTCCTTTTTCAATATTATTGAAGCATTTATCAGGG
TTATTGTCTCATGAGCGGATACATATTTGAATGTATTTAGAAAAATAAACAAATAGGGGTTCCGCGCACA
TTTCCCCGAAAAGTGCCACCTGACGTCGACGGATCGGGAGATCTCCCGATCCCCTATGGTGCACTCTCAG
TACAATCTGCTCTGATGCCGCATAGTTAAGCCAGTATCTGCTCCCTGCTTGTGTGTTGGAGGTCGCTGAG
TAGTGCGCGAGCAAAATTTAAGCTACAACAAGGCAAGGCTTGACCGACAATTGCATGAAGAATCTGCTTA
GGGTTAGGCGTTTTGCGCTGCTTCGCGATGTACGGGCCAGATATACGCGTT
Features (pLannotate 1.2.2; 36 found; start..end, strand, type, name):
      1..380     +  enhancer       CMV enhancer: human cytomegalovirus immediate early enhancer
    381..580     +  promoter       CMV promoter: human cytomegalovirus (CMV) immediate early promoter
    598..778     +  LTR            5' LTR (truncated): truncated 5' long terminal repeat (LTR) from HIV-1
    825..950     +  misc_feature   HIV-1 Ψ: packaging signal of human immunodeficiency virus type 1
    934..1297    +  CDS            HIV-1 gag (fragment): gag protein from human immunodeficiency virus 1; gag
   1443..1676    +  misc_feature   RRE: The Rev response element (RRE) of HIV-1 allows for Rev-dependent mRNA export from the nucleus to the cytoplasm.
   2053..2153    +  CDS            Rev (fragment): human immunodeficiency virus 1 (HIV-1) Rev protein; rev; enhances nuclear export of unspliced and incompletely spliced viral mRNAs
   2203..2320    +  misc_feature   cPPT/CTS: central polypurine tract and central termination sequence of HIV-1
   2371..2611    +  promoter       U6 promoter: RNA polymerase III promoter for human U6 snRNA
   2797..3456    -  CDS            deoC1: DEOC1_STAAN - Also known as dra. Experimental evidence at protein level: Swiss-Prot protein existence level 1. Catalyzes a reversible aldol reaction between acetaldehyde and D-glyceraldehyde 3-phosphate to generate 2-deoxy-D-ribose 5- phosphate. From Staphylococcus aureus (strain N315).
   4501..4576    +  misc_RNA       gRNA scaffold: guide RNA scaffold for the Streptococcus pyogenes CRISPR/Cas9 system
   4594..4612    +  CDS            small t antigen (fragment): SV40 (simian virus 40) small t antigen
   4638..4849    +  promoter       EF-1α core promoter: core promoter for human elongation factor EF-1α
   4909..4933    +  protein_bind   attB1: mutant version of attB; recombination site for the Gateway® BP reaction BP Clonase™
   4939..5634    +  CDS            TurboGFP: TurboGFP is a basic (constitutively fluorescent) green fluorescent protein published in 2006, derived from Pontellina plumata. It is reported to be a rapidly-maturing dimer with moderate acid sensitivity.
   5639..5663    -  protein_bind   attB2: mutant version of attB; recombination site for the Gateway® BP reaction BP Clonase™
   5781..6378    +  CDS            PuroR (fragment): puromycin N-acetyltransferase; pac from Streptomyces; confers resistance to puromycin
   6394..6982    +  misc_feature   WPRE: woodchuck hepatitis virus posttranscriptional regulatory element
   7033..7052    +  misc_feature   cPPT/CTS (fragment): central polypurine tract and central termination sequence of HIV-1
   7054..7287    +  LTR            3' LTR (ΔU3): self-inactivating 3' long terminal repeat (LTR) from HIV-1
   7319..7543    +  polyA_signal   bGH poly(A) signal: bovine growth hormone polyadenylation signal
   7547..7568    +  promoter       SV40 promoter (fragment): SV40 enhancer and early promoter
   7589..8017    +  rep_origin     f1 ori (sequence partly withheld): f1 bacteriophage origin of replication; arrow indicates direction of (+) strand synthesis
   8031..8360    +  promoter       SV40 promoter: SV40 enhancer and early promoter
   8408..8455    +  promoter       EM7 promoter: synthetic bacterial promoter&nbsp
   8474..8848    +  CDS            BleoR: antibiotic-binding protein; Sh ble from Streptoalloteichus hindustanus; confers resistance to bleomycin, phleomycin, and Zeocin™
   8858..8983    +  CDS            ble (fragment): BLE_KLEPN - Experimental evidence at protein level: Swiss-Prot protein existence level 1. Binding protein with a strong affinity to the bleomycin family of antibiotics. Binds to CL990; an antimitotic-antibiotic compound. From Klebsiella pneumoniae.
   8978..9099    +  polyA_signal   SV40 poly(A) signal: SV40 polyadenylation signal
   9170..9192    -  protein_bind   lac operator (fragment): The lac repressor binds to the lac operator to inhibit transcription in E. coli. This inhibition can be relieved by adding lactose or isopropyl-β-D-thiogalactopyranoside (IPTG). lac repressor encoded by lacI
   9196..9226    -  promoter       lac promoter: promoter for the E. coli lac operon
   9241..9262    -  protein_bind   CAP binding site: CAP binding activates transcription in the presence of cAMP. E. coli catabolite activator protein
   9275..9367    -  CDS            lacI (fragment): lac repressor; lacI; The lac repressor binds to the lac operator to inhibit transcription in E. coli. This inhibition can be relieved by adding lactose or isopropyl-β-D-thiogalactopyranoside (IPTG).
   9550..10138   -  rep_origin     ori: high-copy-number ColE1/pMB1/pBR322/pUC origin of replication
  10309..11169   -  CDS            AmpR: β-lactamase; bla; confers resistance to ampicillin, carbenicillin, and related antibiotics
  11170..11274   -  promoter       AmpR promoter: bla
  11333..11385   -  misc_feature   bom (fragment): basis of mobility region from pBR322
