[The description below was written by a language model from this plasmid's Addgene catalogue record and pLannotate feature annotations shown in this document.]
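Description:
sgTrack-GFP is an empty lentiviral sgRNA expression backbone of about 11.5 kb derived from lentiCRISPRv2, built to deliver a guide RNA to mammalian cells while marking transduced cells with TurboGFP. It is propagated in E. coli as a high-copy plasmid through a ColE1/pUC-type origin with ampicillin resistance, and it also carries an f1 origin. The viral genome is transcribed from a CMV enhancer/promoter fused to a truncated HIV-1 5' LTR and contains the Ψ packaging signal, RRE and cPPT/CTS. It ends in a self-inactivating ΔU3 3' LTR followed by a bGH polyadenylation signal, an arrangement typical of third-generation, Tat-independent transfer vectors.

Within the LTRs, a human U6 Pol III promoter is separated from the S. pyogenes Cas9 gRNA scaffold by a stretch of nearly 2 kb. This appears to be the stuffer that a guide sequence replaces, and the annotation tool's deoC1 match within it is probably incidental similarity in filler DNA. No Cas9 coding sequence is annotated, so the nuclease has to be supplied separately. Downstream, an EF-1α core promoter drives TurboGFP, which is flanked by attB1 and attB2 Gateway recombination sites and followed by a WPRE to enhance transcript expression. A puromycin resistance fragment is annotated between TurboGFP and the WPRE, but the record lists only TurboGFP as the selectable marker and does not say whether this remnant is expressed. Outside the viral cassette, an SV40/EM7-driven bleomycin/Zeocin resistance gene is retained.

The depositor and sequencing-derived records differ by only a few bases and in their start coordinate, and they show the same features. The associated publication concerns CRISPR-Cas9 editing of patient-derived xenografts for in vivo functional genomics, where fluorescence lets sgRNA-bearing cells be tracked.
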