Addgene plasmid #114012: sgTrack-GFP
Purpose: (Empty Backbone) Empty sgRNA expression vector with co-expression of TurboGFP reporter
Depositing lab: Charles Rudin. Depositing organization: Memorial Sloan-Kettering Cancer Center. Publication: Direct genome editing of patient-derived xenografts using CRISPR-Cas9 enables rapid in vivo functional genomics. Hulton CH, Costa EA, Shah NS, Quintanal-Villalonga A, Heller G, de Stanchina E, Rudin CM, Poirier JT. Nat Cancer. 2020 Mar;1(3):359-369. doi: 10.1038/s43018-020-0040-8. Epub 2020 Mar 9. PubMed 33345196.
Backbone
  Vector backbone: lentiCRISPRv2
  Backbone size (bp): 11536
  Vector type: Mammalian Expression, Lentiviral, CRISPR
  Selectable markers: TurboGFP
Growth in bacteria
  Bacterial resistance: Ampicillin, 100 μg/mL
  Growth temperature: 37°C
  Growth strain: NEB Stable
  Copy number: High Copy
Terms and licenses: Academic/Nonprofit Terms; Industry Terms: Not Available to Industry
How to cite: sgTrack-GFP was a gift from Charles Rudin (Addgene plasmid # 114012 ; http://n2t.net/addgene:114012 ; RRID:Addgene_114012)
